Addgene plasmid #22676: pKO2.2
Depositing lab: Robert Benezra. Depositing organization: Memorial Sloan-Kettering Cancer Center. Publication: High levels of Id1 expression define B1 type adult neural stem cells. Nam HS, Benezra R. Cell Stem Cell. 2009 Nov 6. 5(5):515-26. 10.1016/j.stem.2009.08.017 PubMed 19896442.
Backbone
  Vector backbone: pKO2
  Backbone size w/o insert (bp): 3000
  Vector type: Mouse Targeting
Growth in bacteria
  Bacterial resistance: Ampicillin, 100 μg/mL
  Growth temperature: 37°C
  Growth strain: DH5alpha
  Copy number: High Copy
Gene/Insert
  Gene/Insert name: DTA
  Insert size (bp): 500
  Mutation: pDTA for targeting vector generation. I-CeuI linearization site.
  Cloning method: Restriction Enzyme
  Sequencing primers: 5′ n/a; 3′ n/a
Resource information
  A portion of this plasmid was derived from a plasmid made by: Ronald DePinho
Terms and licenses: Academic/Nonprofit Terms; Industry Terms: Not Available to Industry
How to cite: pKO2.2 was a gift from Robert Benezra (Addgene plasmid # 22676 ; http://n2t.net/addgene:22676 ; RRID:Addgene_22676)
