[The description below was written by a language model from this plasmid's Addgene catalogue record and pLannotate feature annotations shown in this document.]
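Description:
pKO2.2 is a small mouse gene-targeting backbone built on pKO2, sequenced at about 3.1 kb. It is intended as a starting plasmid for assembling homologous-recombination targeting vectors rather than as a finished targeting construct. It is maintained in E. coli as a high-copy plasmid through a ColE1/pUC-type origin, with selection through the bla gene (β-lactamase, ampicillin resistance) under its own promoter. A short remnant of lacZα is also annotated, probably a leftover from the parental cloning vector.

The payload is a negative-selection cassette encoding diphtheria toxin fragment A (DTA). The coding sequence is followed by a fragment of the SV40 small t antigen with its intron and by the SV40 polyadenylation signal, which supply splicing and 3′ end processing in mammalian cells. No promoter for DTA was annotated. About 260 bp of unannotated sequence lies upstream of the coding region, but the record does not state what drives expression.

In a typical targeting design, homology arms and a positive-selection marker are cloned next to the DTA cassette so that it sits outside the region of homology. Correct homologous recombination at the target locus then excludes DTA, whereas random integration tends to retain it and the toxin kills those cells, which enriches for properly targeted embryonic stem cell clones. The record notes an I-CeuI site for linearization. This homing endonuclease recognizes a long, rare sequence, so the finished vector can be linearized before delivery with little risk of cutting within the inserted genomic arms. The plasmid carries no homology arms or positive-selection marker of its own. The associated publication concerns Id1 expression in adult neural stem cells.
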