Features (pLannotate 1.2.2; 8 found; start..end, strand, type, name):
    262..834     +  CDS            DTA: diphtheria toxin fragment A; Corynebacterium diphtheriae tox
    837..909     +  CDS            small t antigen (fragment): SV40 (simian virus 40) small t antigen
    911..976     +  intron         small t intron: SV40 (simian virus 40) small t antigen intron
   1037..1171    +  polyA_signal   SV40 poly(A) signal: SV40 polyadenylation signal
   1191..1208    -  CDS            lacZα (fragment): LacZα fragment of β-galactosidase; lacZ fragment
   1330..1434    +  promoter       AmpR promoter: bla
   1435..2295    +  CDS            AmpR: β-lactamase; bla; confers resistance to ampicillin, carbenicillin, and related antibiotics
   2466..3054    +  rep_origin     ori: high-copy-number ColE1/pMB1/pBR322/pUC origin of replication
>Addgene plasmid #22676 | pKO2.2 | addgene full sequence | sequence record 311681 | Addgene NGS Result
CGGACCGAACAACTCCGCCGCGCGCGCTCCGTGTAGGCCGGTGCGGGCGGCCCCGTAGCGCAAGGGAGGG
CGGGAAAGGAAGGGGCGGGACACAAGGGCGAATCTATAAAGGGCGTCACTCAGCCAGTTCTCTCCTCAGA
AGCGCCGAGAGCGCGACCGGGACGGTTGGAGAAGAAGGTGGCTCCCGGAAGGGGGAGAGACAAACTGCCG
TAACCTCTGCCGTTCAGGATCTGCGACCTGCAGGTCCTCGCCATGGACCCTGATGATGTTGTTGATTCTT
CTAAATCTTTTGTGATGGAAAACTTTTCTTCGTACCACGGGACTAAACCTGGTTATGTAGATTCCATTCA
AAAAGGTATACAAAAGCCAAAATCTGGTACACAAGGAAATTATGACGATGATTGGAAAGGGTTTTATAGT
ACCGACAATAAATACGACGCTGCGGGATACTCTGTAGATAATGAAAACCCGCTCTCTGGAAAAGCTGGAG
GCGTGGTCAAAGTGACGTATCCAGGACTGACGAAGGTTCTCGCACTAAAAGTGGATAATGCCGAAACTAT
TAAGAAAGAGTTAGGTTTAAGTCTCACTGAACCGTTGATGGAGCAAGTCGGAACGGAAGAGTTTATCAAA
AGGTTCGGTGATGGTGCTTCGCGTGTAGTGCTCAGCCTTCCCTTCGCTGAGGGGAGTTCTAGCGTTGAAT
ATATTAATAACTGGGAACAGGCGAAAGCGTTAAGCGTAGAACTTGAGATTAATTTTGAAACCCGTGGAAA
ACGTGGCCAAGATGCGATGTATGAGTATATGGCTCAAGCCTGTGCAGGAAATCGTGTCAGGCGATCTCTT
TGTGAAGGAACCTTACTTCTGTGGTGTGACATAATTGGACAAACTACCTACAGAGATTTAAAGCTCTAAG
GTAAATATAAAATTTTTAAGTGTATAATGTGTTAAACTACTGATTCTAATTGTTTGTGTATTTTAGATTC
CAACCTATGGAACTGATGAATGGGAGCAGTGGTGGAATGCAGATCCACTAGGATCTAACTTGTTTATTGC
AGCTTATAATGGTTACAAATAAAGCAATAGCATCACAAATTTCACAAATAAAGCATTTTTTTCACTGCAT
TCTAGTTGTGGTTTGTCCAAACTCATCAATGTATCTTATCATGTCTGGATCGTAGTTCTAGAGCGGACCG
GTAAAACGACGGCCAGTGTTAACTCTAGGAATTCTCTAGGGTACCTCTAGGAGATCTTCGCTACCTTAGG
ACCGTTATAGTTAGCGGCCGCCATGGTCATAGCTGTTTGACGTCAGGTGGCACTTTTCGGGGAAATGTGC
GCGGAACCCCTATTTGTTTATTTTTCTAAATACATTCAAATATGTATCCGCTCACGAGACAATAACCCTG
ATAAATGCTTCAATAATATTGAAAAAGGAAGAGTATGAGTATTCAACATTTCCGTGTCGCCCTTATTCCC
TTTTTTGCGGCATTTTGCCTTCCTGTTTTTGCTCACCCAGAAACGCTGGTGAAAGTAAAAGATGCTGAAG
ATCAGTTGGGTGCACGAGTGGGTTACATCGAACTGGATCTCAACAGCGGTAAGATCCTTGAGAGTTTTCG
CCCCGAAGAACGTTTTCCAATGATGAGCACTTTTAAAGTTCTGCTATGTGGCGCGGTATTATCCCGTATT
GACGCCGGGCAAGAGCAACTCGGTCGCCGCATACACTATTCTCAGAATGACTTGGTTGAGTACTCACCAG
TCACAGAAAAGCATCTTACGGATGGCATGACAGTAAGAGAATTATGCAGTGCTGCCATAACCATGAGTGA
TAACACTGCGGCCAACTTACTTCTGACAACGATCGGAGGACCGAAGGAGCTAACCGCTTTTTTGCACAAC
ATGGGGGATCATGTAACTCGCCTTGATCGTTGGGAACCGGAGCTGAATGAAGCCATACCAAACGACGAGC
GTGACACCACGATGCCTGTAGCAATGGCAACAACGTTGCGCAAACTATTAACTGGCGAACTACTTACTCT
AGCTTCCCGGCAACAATTAATAGACTGGATGGAGGCGGATAAAGTTGCAGGACCACTTCTGCGCTCGGCC
CTTCCGGCTGGCTGGTTTATTGCTGATAAATCTGGAGCCGGTGAGCGTGGGTCTCGCGGTATCATTGCAG
CACTGGGGCCAGATGGTAAGCCCTCCCGTATCGTAGTTATCTACACGACGGGGAGTCAGGCAACTATGGA
TGAACGAAATAGACAGATCGCTGAGATAGGTGCCTCACTGATTAAGCATTGGTAACTGTCAGACCAAGTT
TACTCATATATACTTTAGATTGATTTAAAACTTCATTTTTAATTTAAAAGGATCTAGGTGAAGATCCTTT
TTGATAATCTCATGACCAAAATCCCTTAACGTGAGTTTTCGTTCCACTGAGCGTCAGACCCCGTAGAAAA
GATCAAAGGATCTTCTTGAGATCCTTTTTTTCTGCGCGTAATCTGCTGCTTGCAAACAAAAAAACCACCG
CTACCAGCGGTGGTTTGTTTGCCGGATCAAGAGCTACCAACTCTTTTTCCGAAGGTAACTGGCTTCAGCA
GAGCGCAGATACCAAATACTGTTCTTCTAGTGTAGCCGTAGTTAGGCCACCACTTCAAGAACTCTGTAGC
ACCGCCTACATACCTCGCTCTGCTAATCCTGTTACCAGTGGCTGCTGCCAGTGGCGATAAGTCGTGTCTT
ACCGGGTTGGACTCAAGACGATAGTTACCGGATAAGGCGCAGCGGTCGGGCTGAACGGGGGGTTCGTGCA
CACAGCCCAGCTTGGAGCGAACGACCTACACCGAACTGAGATACCTACAGCGTGAGCTATGAGAAAGCGC
CACGCTTCCCGAAGGGAGAAAGGCGGACAGGTATCCGGTAAGCGGCAGGGTCGGAACAGGAGAGCGCACG
AGGGAGCTTCCAGGGGGAAACGCCTGGTATCTTTATAGTCCTGTCGGGTTTCGCCACCTCTGACTTGAGC
GTCGATTTTTGTGATGCTCGTCAGGGGGGCGGAGCCTATGGAAAAACGCCAGCAACGCGGCCTTTTTACG
GTTCTGGCCTTTTGCA
