>Addgene plasmid #22676 | pKO2.2 | addgene partial sequence | sequence record 28532 | 22676 with Amp-R
TTCTTCGGGGCGAAAACTCTCAAGGATCTTACCGCTGTTGAGATCCAGTTCGATGTAACCCACTCGTGCA
CCCAACTGATCTTCAGCATCTTTTACTTTCACCAGCGTTTCTGGGTGAGCAAAAACAGGAAGGCAAAATG
CCGCAAAAAAGGGAATAAGGGCGACACGGAAATGTTGAATACTCATACTCTTCCTTTTTCAATATTATTG
AAGCATTTATCAGGGTTATTGTCTCGTGAGCGGATACATATTTGAATGTATTTAGAAAAATAAACAAATA
GGGGTTCCGCGCACATTTCCCCGAAAAGTGCCACCTGACGTCAAACAGCTATGACCATGGCGGCCGCTAA
CTATAACGGTCCTAAGGTAGCGAAGATCTCCTAGAGGTACCCTAGAGAATTCCTAGAGTTAACACTGGCC
GTCGTTTTACCGGTCCGCTCTAGAACTACGATCCAGACATGATAAGATACATTGATGAGTTTGGACAAAC
CACAACTAGAATGCAGTGAAAAAAATGCTTTATTTGTGAAATTTGTGATGCTATTGCTTTATTTGTAACC
ATTATAAGCTGCAATAAACAAGTTAGATCCTAGTGGATCTGCATTCCACCACTGCTCCCATTCATCAGTT
CCATAGGTTGGAATCTAAAATACACAAACAATTAGAATCAGTAGTTTAACACATTATACACTTAAAAATT
TTATATTTACCTTA
